Addgene plasmid #106750: gh79
Purpose: expression of gRNA targeting MGAT4A
Depositing lab: Eric-Paul Bennett. Depositing organization: University of Copenhagen. Publication: A validated gRNA library for CRISPR/Cas9 targeting of the human glycosyltransferase genome. Narimatsu Y, Joshi HJ, Zhang Y, Gomes C, Chen YH, Lorenzetti F, Furukawa S, Schjoldager K, Hansen L, Clausen H, Bennett EP, Wandall HH. Glycobiology. 2018 Jan 5. pii: 4791732. doi: 10.1093/glycob/cwx101. PubMed 29315387.
Backbone
  Vector backbone: EPB104
  Backbone manufacturer: Eric-Paul Bennett (Addgene plasmid # 68369)
  Backbone size w/o insert (bp): 2376
  Vector type: Mammalian Expression
Growth in bacteria
  Bacterial resistance: Ampicillin, 100 μg/mL
  Growth temperature: 37°C
  Growth strain: DH5alpha
  Copy number: High Copy
Gene/Insert
  Gene/Insert name: MGAT4A
  gRNA/shRNA sequence: CTTTGTCTTGGTATACTACA
  Species: H. sapiens (human)
  Entrez Gene: MGAT4A (a.k.a. GNT-IV, GNT-IVA, GnT-4a)
  Cloning method: Restriction Enzyme; 5′ cloning site unknown (unknown if destroyed); 3′ cloning site unknown (unknown if destroyed)
  Sequencing primers: 5′ T7NP
Terms and licenses: Academic/Nonprofit Terms; Industry Terms: Not Available to Industry
How to cite: gh79 was a gift from Eric-Paul Bennett (Addgene plasmid # 106750 ; http://n2t.net/addgene:106750 ; RRID:Addgene_106750)
