[The description below was written by a language model from this plasmid's Addgene catalogue record and pLannotate feature annotations shown in this document.]
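Description:
gh79 is a small (about 2.7 kb) mammalian guide RNA expression plasmid built on the EPB104 backbone, carrying a single guide directed against human MGAT4A (also known as GnT-IVa), a glycosyltransferase gene. It belongs to a validated gRNA library designed for CRISPR/Cas9 targeting of the human glycosyltransferase genes. In bacteria it is maintained as a high-copy plasmid through a ColE1/pUC-type origin and selected with ampicillin via the β-lactamase gene and its native promoter.

The functional cassette consists of the human U6 promoter, an RNA polymerase III promoter suited to producing short, defined transcripts. It is followed by a gap of about 30 bp, where the 20-nucleotide MGAT4A protospacer presumably sits, and then the Streptococcus pyogenes Cas9 gRNA scaffold. Transcription therefore yields a complete single guide RNA that directs SpCas9 to the MGAT4A locus. The plasmid encodes no Cas9 and carries no annotated mammalian selection marker or reporter, so the nuclease must be supplied separately, for example from a co-transfected plasmid or a Cas9-expressing cell line. A T7 promoter lies just upstream of the U6 cassette, and the record lists a T7-related primer for sequencing the insert.

The other annotated elements are short fragments of an M13 origin, lacZα, lacI and an RSF origin. These appear to be remnants of the parental cloning vector rather than functional parts. The guide was inserted by restriction cloning, but the sites used are not recorded. The typical use is knockout or disruption of MGAT4A in human cells to study N-glycan branching and related glycosylation functions.
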