Features (pLannotate 1.2.2; 10 found; start..end, strand, type, name):
      3..134     -  rep_origin     M13 ori (fragment): M13 bacteriophage origin of replication; arrow indicates direction of (+) strand synthesis
    155..311     -  CDS            lacZα (fragment): LacZα fragment of β-galactosidase; lacZ fragment
    320..338     +  promoter       T7 promoter: promoter for bacteriophage T7 RNA polymerase
    398..638     +  promoter       U6 promoter: RNA polymerase III promoter for human U6 snRNA
    668..743     +  misc_RNA       gRNA scaffold: guide RNA scaffold for the Streptococcus pyogenes CRISPR/Cas9 system
    790..837     -  CDS            lacI (fragment): lac repressor; lacI; The lac repressor binds to the lac operator to inhibit transcription in E. coli. This inhibition can be relieved by adding lactose or isopropyl-β-D-thiogalactopyranoside (IPTG).
    874..914     -  rep_origin     RSF ori (fragment): Plasmids containing the RSF 1030 origin of replication can be propagated in E. coli cells that contain additional plasmids with compatible origins.
    992..1580    -  rep_origin     ori: high-copy-number ColE1/pMB1/pBR322/pUC origin of replication
   1751..2611    -  CDS            AmpR: β-lactamase; bla; confers resistance to ampicillin, carbenicillin, and related antibiotics
   2612..2716    -  promoter       AmpR promoter: bla
>Addgene plasmid #106750 | gh79 | addgene full sequence | sequence record 221063 | Addgene Assembled Full Sequence
CTAAATTGTAAGCGTTAATATTTTGTTAAAATTCGCGTTAAATTTTTGTTAAATCAGCTCATTTTTTAAC
CAATAGGCCGAAATCGGCAAAATCCCTTATAAATCAAAAGAATAGACCGAGATAGGGTTGAGTGGCCGCT
ACAGGGCGCTCCCATTCGCCATTCAGGCTGCGCAACTGTTGGGAAGGGCGTTTCGGTGCGGGCCTCTTCG
CTATTACGCCAGCTGGCGAAAGGGGGATGTGCTGCAAGGCGATTAAGTTGGGTAACGCCAGGGTTTTCCC
AGTCACGACGTTGTAAAACGACGGCCAGTGAGCGCGACGTAATACGACTCACTATAGGGCGAATTGGCGG
AAGGCCGTCAAGGCCACGTGTCTTGTCCAGAGCTCGATATCGAATTCGAGGGCCTATTTCCCATGATTCC
TTCATATTTGCATATACGATACAAGGCTGTTAGAGAGATAATTGGAATTAATTTGACTGTAAACACAAAG
ATATTAGTACAAAATACGTGACGTAGAAAGTAATAATTTCTTGGGTAGTTTGCAGTTTTAAAATTATGTT
TTAAAATGGACTATCATATGCTTACCGTAACTTGAAAGTATTTCGATTTCTTGGCTTTATATATCTTGTG
GAAAGGACGAAACACCGCTTTGTCTTGGTATACTACAGTTTTAGAGCTAGAAATAGCAAGTTAAAATAAG
GCTAGTCCGTTATCAACTTGAAAAAGTGGCACCGAGTCGGTGCTTTTTTTGGTACCTGGAGCACAAGACT
GGCCTCATGGGCCTTCCGCTCACTGCCCGCTTTCCAGTCGGGAAACCTGTCGTGCCAGCTGCATTAACAT
GGTCATAGCTGTTTCCTTGCGTATTGGGCGCTCTCCGCTTCCTCGCTCACTGACTCGCTGCGCTCGGTCG
TTCGGGTAAAGCCTGGGGTGCCTAATGAGCAAAAGGCCAGCAAAAGGCCAGGAACCGTAAAAAGGCCGCG
TTGCTGGCGTTTTTCCATAGGCTCCGCCCCCCTGACGAGCATCACAAAAATCGACGCTCAAGTCAGAGGT
GGCGAAACCCGACAGGACTATAAAGATACCAGGCGTTTCCCCCTGGAAGCTCCCTCGTGCGCTCTCCTGT
TCCGACCCTGCCGCTTACCGGATACCTGTCCGCCTTTCTCCCTTCGGGAAGCGTGGCGCTTTCTCATAGC
TCACGCTGTAGGTATCTCAGTTCGGTGTAGGTCGTTCGCTCCAAGCTGGGCTGTGTGCACGAACCCCCCG
TTCAGCCCGACCGCTGCGCCTTATCCGGTAACTATCGTCTTGAGTCCAACCCGGTAAGACACGACTTATC
GCCACTGGCAGCAGCCACTGGTAACAGGATTAGCAGAGCGAGGTATGTAGGCGGTGCTACAGAGTTCTTG
AAGTGGTGGCCTAACTACGGCTACACTAGAAGAACAGTATTTGGTATCTGCGCTCTGCTGAAGCCAGTTA
CCTTCGGAAAAAGAGTTGGTAGCTCTTGATCCGGCAAACAAACCACCGCTGGTAGCGGTGGTTTTTTTGT
TTGCAAGCAGCAGATTACGCGCAGAAAAAAAGGATCTCAAGAAGATCCTTTGATCTTTTCTACGGGGTCT
GACGCTCAGTGGAACGAAAACTCACGTTAAGGGATTTTGGTCATGAGATTATCAAAAAGGATCTTCACCT
AGATCCTTTTAAATTAAAAATGAAGTTTTAAATCAATCTAAAGTATATATGAGTAAACTTGGTCTGACAG
TTACCAATGCTTAATCAGTGAGGCACCTATCTCAGCGATCTGTCTATTTCGTTCATCCATAGTTGCCTGA
CTCCCCGTCGTGTAGATAACTACGATACGGGAGGGCTTACCATCTGGCCCCAGTGCTGCAATGATACCGC
GAGAACCACGCTCACCGGCTCCAGATTTATCAGCAATAAACCAGCCAGCCGGAAGGGCCGAGCGCAGAAG
TGGTCCTGCAACTTTATCCGCCTCCATCCAGTCTATTAATTGTTGCCGGGAAGCTAGAGTAAGTAGTTCG
CCAGTTAATAGTTTGCGCAACGTTGTTGCCATTGCTACAGGCATCGTGGTGTCACGCTCGTCGTTTGGTA
TGGCTTCATTCAGCTCCGGTTCCCAACGATCAAGGCGAGTTACATGATCCCCCATGTTGTGCAAAAAAGC
GGTTAGCTCCTTCGGTCCTCCGATCGTTGTCAGAAGTAAGTTGGCCGCAGTGTTATCACTCATGGTTATG
GCAGCACTGCATAATTCTCTTACTGTCATGCCATCCGTAAGATGCTTTTCTGTGACTGGTGAGTACTCAA
CCAAGTCATTCTGAGAATAGTGTATGCGGCGACCGAGTTGCTCTTGCCCGGCGTCAATACGGGATAATAC
CGCGCCACATAGCAGAACTTTAAAAGTGCTCATCATTGGAAAACGTTCTTCGGGGCGAAAACTCTCAAGG
ATCTTACCGCTGTTGAGATCCAGTTCGATGTAACCCACTCGTGCACCCAACTGATCTTCAGCATCTTTTA
CTTTCACCAGCGTTTCTGGGTGAGCAAAAACAGGAAGGCAAAATGCCGCAAAAAAGGGAATAAGGGCGAC
ACGGAAATGTTGAATACTCATACTCTTCCTTTTTCAATATTATTGAAGCATTTATCAGGGTTATTGTCTC
ATGAGCGGATACATATTTGAATGTATTTAGAAAAATAAACAAATAGGGGTTCCGCGCACATTTCCCCGAA
AAGTGCCAC
