>Addgene plasmid #106750 | gh79 | addgene partial sequence | sequence record 221064 | hU6-F
AATTGGAATTAATTTGACTGTAAACACAAAGATATTAGTACAAAATACGTGACGTAGAAAGTAATAATTT
CTTGGGTAGTTTGCAGTTTTAAAATTATGTTTTAAAATGGACTATCATATGCTTACCGTAACTTGAAAGT
ATTTCGATTTCTTGGCTTTATATATCTTGTGGAAAGGACGAAACACCGCTTTGTCTTGGTATACTACAGT
TTTAGAGCTAGAAATAGCAAGTTAAAATAAGGCTAGTCCGTTATCAACTTGAAAAAGTGGCACCGAGTCG
GTGCTTTTTTTGGTACCTGGAGCACAAGACTGGCCTCATGGGCCTTCCGCTCACTGCCCGCTTTCCAGTC
GGGAAACCTGTCGTGCCAGCTGCATTAACATGGTCATAGCTGTTTCCTTGCGTATTGGGCGCTCTCCGCT
TCCTCGCTCACTGACTCGCTGCGCTCGGTCGTTCGGGTAAAGCCTGGGGTGCCTAATGAGCAAAAGGCCA
GCAAAAGGCCAGGAACCGTAAAAAGGCCGCGTTGCTGGCGTTTTTCCATAGGCTCCGCCCCCCTGACGAG
CATCACAAAAATCGACGCTCAAGTCAGAGGTGGCGAAACCCGACAGGACTATAAAGATACCAGGCGTTTC
CCCCTGGAAGCTCCCTCGTGCGCTCTCCTGTTCCGACCCTGCCGCTTACCGGATACCTGTCCGCCTTTCT
CCCTTCGGGAAGCGTGGCGCTTTCTCATAGCTCACGCTGTAGGTATCTCAGTTCGGTGTAGGTCGTTCGC
TCCAAGCTGGGCTGTGTGCACGAACCCCCCGTTCAGCCCGACCGCTGCGCCTTATCCGGTAACTATCGTC
TTGAGTCCAACCCGGTAAGACACGACTTATCGCCACTGGCAGCAGCCACTGGTAACAGGATTAGCAGAGC
GAGGTATGTAGGCGGTGCTACAGAGTTCTTGAAGTGGTG
